>Addgene plasmid #221440 | FHpHG_mTent5c | addgene full sequence | sequence record 454037 | Addgene NGS Result
ACGCGTGTAGTCTTATGCAATACTCTTGTAGTCTTGCAACATGGTAACGATGAGTTAGCAACATGCCTTA
CAAGGAGAGAAAAAGCACCGTGCATGCCGATTGGTGGAAGTAAGGTGGTACGATCGTGCCTTATTAGGAA
GGCAACAGACGGGTCTGACATGGATTGGACGAACCACTGAATTGCCGCATTGCAGAGATATTGTATTTAA
GTGCCTAGCTCGATACATAAACGGGTCTCTCTGGTTAGACCAGATCTGAGCCTGGGAGCTCTCTGGCTAA
CTAGGGAACCCACTGCTTAAGCCTCAATAAAGCTTGCCTTGAGTGCTTCAAGTAGTGTGTGCCCGTCTGT
TGTGTGACTCTGGTAACTAGAGATCCCTCAGACCCTTTTAGTCAGTGTGGAAAATCTCTAGCAGTGGCGC
CCGAACAGGGACTTGAAAGCGAAAGGGAAACCAGAGGAGCTCTCTCGACGCAGGACTCGGCTTGCTGAAG
CGCGCACGGCAAGAGGCGAGGGGCGGCGACTGGTGAGTACGCCAAAAATTTTGACTAGCGGAGGCTAGAA
GGAGAGAGATGGGTGCGAGAGCGTCAGTATTAAGCGGGGGAGAATTAGATCGCGATGGGAAAAAATTCGG
TTAAGGCCAGGGGGAAAGAAAAAATATAAATTAAAACATATAGTATGGGCAAGCAGGGAGCTAGAACGAT
TCGCAGTTAATCCTGGCCTGTTAGAAACATCAGAAGGCTGTAGACAAATACTGGGACAGCTACAACCATC
CCTTCAGACAGGATCAGAAGAACTTAGATCATTATATAATACAGTAGCAACCCTCTATTGTGTGCATCAA
AGGATAGAGATAAAAGACACCAAGGAAGCTTTAGACAAGATAGAGGAAGAGCAAAACAAAAGTAAGACCA
CCGCACAGCAAGCGGCCACTGATCTTCAGACCTGGAGGAGGAGATATGAGGGACAATTGGAGAAGTGAAT
TATATAAATATAAAGTAGTAAAAATTGAACCATTAGGAGTAGCACCCACCAAGGCAAAGAGAAGAGTGGT
GCAGAGAGAAAAAAGAGCAGTGGGAATAGGAGCTTTGTTCCTTGGGTTCTTGGGAGCAGCAGGAAGCACT
ATGGGCGCAGCGTCAATGACGCTGACGGTACAGGCCAGACAATTATTGTCTGGTATAGTGCAGCAGCAGA
ACAATTTGCTGAGGGCTATTGAGGCGCAACAGCATCTGTTGCAACTCACAGTCTGGGGCATCAAGCAGCT
CCAGGCAAGAATCCTGGCTGTGGAAAGATACCTAAAGGATCAACAGCTCCTGGGGATTTGGGGTTGCTCT
GGAAAACTCATTTGCACCACTGCTGTGCCTTGGAATGCTAGTTGGAGTAATAAATCTCTGGAACAGATTT
GGAATCACACGACCTGGATGGAGTGGGACAGAGAAATTAACAATTACACAAGCTTAATACACTCCTTAAT
TGAAGAATCGCAAAACCAGCAAGAAAAGAATGAACAAGAATTATTGGAATTAGATAAATGGGCAAGTTTG
TGGAATTGGTTTAACATAACAAATTGGCTGTGGTATATAAAATTATTCATAATGATAGTAGGAGGCTTGG
TAGGTTTAAGAATAGTTTTTGCTGTACTTTCTATAGTGAATAGAGTTAGGCAGGGATATTCACCATTATC
GTTTCAGACCCACCTCCCAACCCCGAGGGGACCCGACAGGCCCGAAGGAATAGAAGAAGAAGGTGGAGAG
AGAGACAGAGACAGATCCATTCGATTAGTGAACGGATCTCGACGGTATCGGTTAACTTTTAAAAGAAAAG
GGGGGATTGGGGGGTACAGTGCAGGGGAAAGAATAGTAGACATAATAGCAACAGACATACAAACTAAAGA
ATTACAAAAACAAATTACAAAATTCAAAATTTTATCGATACTAGTATTATGCCCAGTACATGACCTTATG
GGACTTTCCTACTTGGCAGTACATCTACGTATTAGTCATCGCTATTACCATGGTGATGCGGTTTTGGCAG
TACATCAATGGGCGTGGATAGCGGTTTGACTCACGGGGATTTCCAAGTCTCCACCCCATTGACGTCAATG
GGAGTTTGTTTTGGCACCAAAATCAACGGGACTTTCCAAAATGTCGTAACAACTCCGCCCCATTGACGCA
AATGGGCGGTAGGCGTGTACGGTGGGAGGTTTATATAAGCAGAGCTCGTTTAGTGAACCGTCAGATCGCC
TGGAGACGCCATCCACGCTGTTTTGACCTCCATAGAAGATTCTAGAGCCACCATGGACTACAAGGACGAC
GATGACAAGCTCGATGGAGGATACCCCTACGACGTGCCCGACTACGCCGCTGGAGCATACCCCTACGACG
TGCCCGACTACGCCCTGGAGGTGCTGTTCCAGGGACCCCATCACCATCACCACCACGTGAGCAAGGGCGA
GGAGCTGTTCACCGGGGTGGTGCCCATCCTGGTCGAGCTGGACGGCGACGTAAACGGCCACAAGTTCAGC
GTGTCCGGCGAGGGCGAGGGCGATGCCACCTACGGCAAGCTGACCCTGAAGTTCATCTGCACCACCGGCA
AGCTGCCCGTGCCCTGGCCCACCCTCGTGACCACCCTGACCTACGGCGTGCAGTGCTTCAGCCGCTACCC
CGACCACATGAAGCAGCACGACTTCTTCAAGTCCGCCATGCCCGAAGGCTACGTCCAGGAGCGCACCATC
TTCTTCAAGGACGACGGCAACTACAAGACCCGCGCCGAGGTGAAGTTCGAGGGCGACACCCTGGTGAACC
GCATCGAGCTGAAGGGCATCGACTTCAAGGAGGACGGCAACATCCTGGGGCACAAGCTGGAGTACAACTA
CAACAGCCACAACGTCTATATCATGGCCGACAAGCAGAAGAACGGCATCAAGGTGAACTTCAAGATCCGC
CACAACATCGAGGACGGCAGCGTGCAGCTCGCCGACCACTACCAGCAGAACACCCCCATCGGCGACGGCC
CCGTGCTGCTGCCCGACAACCACTACCTGAGCACCCAGTCCGCCCTGAGCAAAGACCCCAACGAGAAGCG
CGATCACATGGTCCTGCTGGAGTTCGTGACCGCCGCCGGGATCACTCTCGGCATGGACGAGCTGTACAAG
ATGGCAGAGGAGGGCAGCAGTACCAAGGACTCTGAGTCCTTCAGCGTGCTCAACTGGGATCAGGTTAGCC
GGCTGCACGAGGTCCTGACTGAGGTCGTGCCCATCCACGGGCGAGGCAACTTTCCAACCTTGGAGATAAC
CCTGAAGGACATTGTCCAGACTGTCCGAGGCCGGCTGGAGGAGGCAGGCATCAACGTGCAGGACGTCCGG
CTGAACGGCTCTGCAGCCGGCCACGTTTTGGTCAAAGACAACGGCTTGGGTTGCAAAGATCTGGATCTGA
TCTTTCACGTGGCTCTCCCCACAGAGGCGGAATTTCAGCTGGTGAGAGATGTGGTTCTGTGCTCCCTTCT
GAACTTTCTGCCAGAGGGCGTGAATAAGCTCAAAATCAGCCCCGTCACCCTGAAGGAGGCGTACGTGCAG
AAGCTGGTGAAGGTTTGCACAGACACAGACCGCTGGAGCCTGATTTCCCTCTCCAACAAGAACGGGAGGA
ACGTGGAGCTCAAGTTTGTCGACTCCATCCGGCGGCAGTTTGAGTTCAGCGTGGACTCTTTCCAGATCAT
CCTAGATTCTTTGCTCTTTTTCTATGACTGCTCCGGCAATCCCATCTCCGAGCATTTCCACCCCACAGTG
ATCGGGGAGAGTATGTACGGGGATTTTGAGGAAGCCTTTGACCATCTTCAGAACAGGCTGATCGCCACCA
AGAACCCTGAAGAAATCCGAGGTGGGGGTCTCCTTAAGTACAGCAACCTCCTTGTGCGGGACTTCAGGCC
TGCCGACCAGGAGGAGATCAAGACCCTGGAGCGTTACATGTGCTCCAGATTTTTCATCGACTTCCCCGAC
ATCCTGGAACAGCAGAGGAAGCTGGAGACCTACCTTCAGAACCACTTCTCGGACGAGGAGAGAAGCAAGT
ACGACTACCTCATGATTCTCCGCAGGGTTGTGAACGAGAGCACCGTGTGCCTCATGGGGCACGAACGCAG
GCAGACCCTGAACCTCATCTCTCTCCTGGCCTTGCGTGTGCTGGCAGAACAAAACATCATCCCCAGTGCC
ACCAACGTCACCTGTTACTACCAGCCAGCTCCTTACGTCAGTGATGGCAACTTCAACAACTATTACATTG
CGCACCCTCCAATTACCTACAGCCAGCCTTATCCTACATGGCTGCCCTGTAACTAATGAGTCGACAATCA
ACCTCTGGATTACAAAATTTGTGAAAGATTGACTGGTATTCTTAACTATGTTGCTCCTTTTACGCTATGT
GGATACGCTGCTTTAATGCCTTTGTATCATGCTATTGCTTCCCGTATGGCTTTCATTTTCTCCTCCTTGT
ATAAATCCTGGTTGCTGTCTCTTTATGAGGAGTTGTGGCCCGTTGTCAGGCAACGTGGCGTGGTGTGCAC
TGTGTTTGCTGACGCAACCCCCACTGGTTGGGGCATTGCCACCACCTGTCAGCTCCTTTCCGGGACTTTC
GCTTTCCCCCTCCCTATTGCCACGGCGGAACTCATCGCCGCCTGCCTTGCCCGCTGCTGGACAGGGGCTC
GGCTGTTGGGCACTGACAATTCCGTGGTGTTGTCGGGGAAATCATCGTCCTTTCCTTGGCTGCTCGCCTG
TGTTGCCACCTGGATTCTGCGCGGGACGTCCTTCTGCTACGTCCCTTCGGCCCTCAATCCAGCGGACCTT
CCTTCCCGCGGCCTGCTGCCGGCTCTGCGGCCTCTTCCGCGTCTTCGCCTTCGCCCTCAGACGAGTCGGA
TCTCCCTTTGGGCCGCCTCCCCGCCTGGTACCTTTAAGACCAATGACTTACAAGGCAGCTGTAGATCTTA
GCCACTTTTTAAAAGAAAAGGGGGGACTGGAAGGGCTAATTCACTCCCAACGAAGATAAGATCTGCTTTT
TGCTTGTACTGGGTCTCTCTGGTTAGACCAGATCTGAGCCTGGGAGCTCTCTGGCTAACTAGGGAACCCA
CTGCTTAAGCCTCAATAAAGCTTGCCTTGAGTGCTTCAAGTAGTGTGTGCCCGTCTGTTGTGTGACTCTG
GTAACTAGAGATCCCTCAGACCCTTTTAGTCAGTGTGGAAAATCTCTAGCAGTAGTAGTTCATGTCATCT
TATTATTCAGTATTTATAACTTGCAAAGAAATGAATATCAGAGAGTGAGAGGAACTTGTTTATTGCAGCT
TATAATGGTTACAAATAAAGCAATAGCATCACAAATTTCACAAATAAAGCATTTTTTTCACTGCATTCTA
GTTGTGGTTTGTCCAAACTCATCAATGTATCTTATCATGTCTGGCTCTAGCTATCCCGCCCCTAACTCCG
CCCATCCCGCCCCTAACTCCGCCCAGTTCCGCCCATTCTCCGCCCCATGGCTGACTAATTTTTTTTATTT
ATGCAGAGGCCGAGGCCGCCTCGGCCTCTGAGCTATTCCAGAAGTAGTGAGGAGGCTTTTTTGGAGGCCT
AGACTTTTGCAGAGACCAAATTCGTAATCATGTCATAGCTGTTTCCTGTGTGAAATTGTTATCCGCTCAC
AATTCCACACAACATACGAGCCGGAAGCATAAAGTGTAAAGCCTGGGGTGCCTAATGAGTGAGCTAACTC
ACATTAATTGCGTTGCGCTCACTGCCCGCTTTCCAGTCGGGAAACCTGTCGTGCCAGCTGCATTAATGAA
TCGGCCAACGCGCGGGGAGAGGCGGTTTGCGTATTGGGCGCTCTTCCGCTTCCTCGCTCACTGACTCGCT
GCGCTCGGTCGTTCGGCTGCGGCGAGCGGTATCAGCTCACTCAAAGGCGGTAATACGGTTATCCACAGAA
TCAGGGGATAACGCAGGAAAGAACATGTGAGCAAAAGGCCAGCAAAAGGCCAGGAACCGTAAAAAGGCCG
CGTTGCTGGCGTTTTTCCATAGGCTCCGCCCCCCTGACGAGCATCACAAAAATCGACGCTCAAGTCAGAG
GTGGCGAAACCCGACAGGACTATAAAGATACCAGGCGTTTCCCCCTGGAAGCTCCCTCGTGCGCTCTCCT
GTTCCGACCCTGCCGCTTACCGGATACCTGTCCGCCTTTCTCCCTTCGGGAAGCGTGGCGCTTTCTCATA
GCTCACGCTGTAGGTATCTCAGTTCGGTGTAGGTCGTTCGCTCCAAGCTGGGCTGTGTGCACGAACCCCC
CGTTCAGCCCGACCGCTGCGCCTTATCCGGTAACTATCGTCTTGAGTCCAACCCGGTAAGACACGACTTA
TCGCCACTGGCAGCAGCCACTGGTAACAGGATTAGCAGAGCGAGGTATGTAGGCGGTGCTACAGAGTTCT
TGAAGTGGTGGCCTAACTACGGCTACACTAGAAGAACAGTATTTGGTATCTGCGCTCTGCTGAAGCCAGT
TACCTTCGGAAAAAGAGTTGGTAGCTCTTGATCCGGCAAACAAACCACCGCTGGTAGCGGTGGTTTTTTT
GTTTGCAAGCAGCAGATTACGCGCAGAAAAAAAGGATCTCAAGAAGATCCTTTGATCTTTTCTACGGGGT
CTGACGCTCAGTGGAACGAAAACTCACGTTAAGGGATTTTGGTCATGAGATTATCAAAAAGGATCTTCAC
CTAGATCCTTTTAAATTAAAAATGAAGTTTTAAATCAATCTAAAGTATATATGAGTAAACTTGGTCTGAC
AGTTACCAATGCTTAATCAGTGAGGCACCTATCTCAGCGATCTGTCTATTTCGTTCATCCATAGTTGCCT
GACTCCCCGTCGTGTAGATAACTACGATACGGGAGGGCTTACCATCTGGCCCCAGTGCTGCAATGATACC
GCGAGACCCACGCTCACCGGCTCCAGATTTATCAGCAATAAACCAGCCAGCCGGAAGGGCCGAGCGCAGA
AGTGGTCCTGCAACTTTATCCGCCTCCATCCAGTCTATTAATTGTTGCCGGGAAGCTAGAGTAAGTAGTT
CGCCAGTTAATAGTTTGCGCAACGTTGTTGCCATTGCTACAGGCATCGTGGTGTCACGCTCGTCGTTTGG
TATGGCTTCATTCAGCTCCGGTTCCCAACGATCAAGGCGAGTTACATGATCCCCCATGTTGTGCAAAAAA
GCGGTTAGCTCCTTCGGTCCTCCGATCGTTGTCAGAAGTAAGTTGGCCGCAGTGTTATCACTCATGGTTA
TGGCAGCACTGCATAATTCTCTTACTGTCATGCCATCCGTAAGATGCTTTTCTGTGACTGGTGAGTACTC
AACCAAGTCATTCTGAGAATAGTGTATGCGGCGACCGAGTTGCTCTTGCCCGGCGTCAATACGGGATAAT
ACCGCGCCACATAGCAGAACTTTAAAAGTGCTCATCATTGGAAAACGTTCTTCGGGGCGAAAACTCTCAA
GGATCTTACCGCTGTTGAGATCCAGTTCGATGTAACCCACTCGTGCACCCAACTGATCTTCAGCATCTTT
TACTTTCACCAGCGTTTCTGGGTGAGCAAAAACAGGAAGGCAAAATGCCGCAAAAAAGGGAATAAGGGCG
ACACGGAAATGTTGAATACTCATACTCTTCCTTTTTCAATATTATTGAAGCATTTATCAGGGTTATTGTC
TCATGAGCGGATACATATTTGAATGTATTTAGAAAAATAAACAAATAGGGGTTCCGCGCACATTTCCCCG
AAAAGTGCCACCTGACGTCTAAGAAACCATTATTATCATGACATTAACCTATAAAAATAGGCGTATCACG
AGGCCCTTTCGTCTCGCGCGTTTCGGTGATGACGGTGAAAACCTCTGACACATGCAGCTCCCGGAGACGG
TCACAGCTTGTCTGTAAGCGGATGCCGGGAGCAGACAAGCCCGTCAGGGCGCGTCAGCGGGTGTTGGCGG
GTGTCGGGGCTGGCTTAACTATGCGGCATCAGAGCAGATTGTACTGAGAGTGCACCATATGCGGTGTGAA
ATACCGCACAGATGCGTAAGGAGAAAATACCGCATCAGGCGCCATTCGCCATTCAGGCTGCGCAACTGTT
GGGAAGGGCGATCGGTGCGGGCCTCTTCGCTATTACGCCAGCTGGCGAAAGGGGGATGTGCTGCAAGGCG
ATTAAGTTGGGTAACGCCAGGGTTTTCCCAGTCACGACGTTGTAAAACGACGGCCAGTGCCAAGCTG
Features (pLannotate 1.2.2; 27 found; start..end, strand, type, name):
      6..232     +  promoter       RSV promoter: Rous sarcoma virus enhancer/promoter
    233..413     +  LTR            5' LTR (truncated): truncated 5' long terminal repeat (LTR) from HIV-1
    460..585     +  misc_feature   HIV-1 Ψ: packaging signal of human immunodeficiency virus type 1
    569..907     +  CDS            HIV-1 gag (fragment): gag protein from human immunodeficiency virus 1; gag
   1078..1311    +  misc_feature   RRE: The Rev response element (RRE) of HIV-1 allows for Rev-dependent mRNA export from the nucleus to the cytoplasm.
   1688..1788    +  CDS            Rev (fragment): human immunodeficiency virus 1 (HIV-1) Rev protein; rev; enhances nuclear export of unspliced and incompletely spliced viral mRNAs
   1807..1923    +  misc_feature   cPPT/CTS: central polypurine tract and central termination sequence of HIV-1
   1936..2012    +  enhancer       CMV enhancer (fragment): human cytomegalovirus immediate early enhancer
   2013..2216    +  promoter       CMV promoter: human cytomegalovirus (CMV) immediate early promoter
   2299..2319    +  CDS            FLAG (fragment): FLAG® epitope tag, followed by an enterokinase cleavage site
   2437..3150    +  CDS            EGFP: EGFP is a basic (constitutively fluorescent) green fluorescent protein published in 1996, derived from Aequorea victoria. It is reported to be a rapidly-maturing weak dimer with moderate acid sensitivity.
   3151..4323    +  CDS            Tent5c: TET5C_MOUSE - Also known as Fam46c From Mus musculus (Mouse).
   4336..4924    +  misc_feature   WPRE: woodchuck hepatitis virus posttranscriptional regulatory element
   4919..5026    +  CDS            nef (fragment): NEF_SIVS4 - Experimental evidence at protein level: Swiss-Prot protein existence level 1. Interferes with TCR signaling from the cell membrane. Interacts with CD247/TCRZ (TCR zeta chain) and exert potent down- regulation of cell surface TCR/CD3 complexes. From Simian immunodeficiency virus (isolate F236/smH4) (SIV-sm) (Simian immunodeficiency virus sooty mangabey monkey).
   5051..5231    +  LTR            5' LTR (truncated): truncated 5' long terminal repeat (LTR) from HIV-1
   5303..5424    +  polyA_signal   SV40 poly(A) signal: SV40 polyadenylation signal
   5464..5599    +  rep_origin     SV40 ori: SV40 origin of replication
   5656..5672    -  protein_bind   lac operator: The lac repressor binds to the lac operator to inhibit transcription in E. coli. This inhibition can be relieved by adding lactose or isopropyl-β-D-thiogalactopyranoside (IPTG). lac repressor encoded by lacI
   5680..5710    -  promoter       lac promoter: promoter for the E. coli lac operon
   5725..5746    -  protein_bind   CAP binding site: CAP binding activates transcription in the presence of cAMP. E. coli catabolite activator protein
   5759..5851    -  CDS            lacI (fragment): lac repressor; lacI; The lac repressor binds to the lac operator to inhibit transcription in E. coli. This inhibition can be relieved by adding lactose or isopropyl-β-D-thiogalactopyranoside (IPTG).
   6034..6622    -  rep_origin     ori: high-copy-number ColE1/pMB1/pBR322/pUC origin of replication
   6793..7653    -  CDS            AmpR: β-lactamase; bla; confers resistance to ampicillin, carbenicillin, and related antibiotics
   7654..7758    -  promoter       AmpR promoter: bla
   7853..7888    +  CDS            rop (fragment): Rop protein, which maintains plasmids at low copy number; rop
   7990..8089    +  misc_feature   bom (fragment): basis of mobility region from pBR322
   8095..8249    -  CDS            lacZα (fragment): LacZα fragment of β-galactosidase; lacZ fragment
