[The description below was written by a language model from this plasmid's Addgene catalogue record and pLannotate feature annotations shown in this document.]
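Description:
FHpHG_mTent5c is a mammalian expression plasmid built on the pCDH_CMV backbone, a third-generation-style HIV-1 lentiviral transfer vector. The annotated 8.3 kb sequence carries an RSV promoter fused to a truncated 5' LTR, the HIV-1 Ψ packaging signal with a gag fragment, the Rev response element, the cPPT/CTS, and a second truncated LTR downstream followed by an SV40 poly(A) signal and SV40 origin. These elements would in principle allow the cassette to be packaged into lentiviral particles, but the record lists the vector type only as mammalian expression and the stated use as direct transfection. In bacteria it is maintained through a ColE1/pUC-type origin and selected with ampicillin via β-lactamase. The catalogue lists it as low copy and propagated in a recombination-deficient strain, which is usual for LTR-containing plasmids.

The payload is mouse Tent5c (also known as Fam46c), driven by the CMV immediate-early enhancer/promoter. According to the catalogue, the protein carries an N-terminal composite tag of FLAG, two HA epitopes, an HRV 3C protease site, a 6xHis tag and EGFP. The feature table detects only the FLAG fragment and EGFP, with EGFP running directly into the Tent5c coding sequence, and the unannotated stretch between them presumably holds the remaining tag elements. This arrangement provides fluorescence for monitoring expression, along with epitope and affinity handles for detection or purification. A WPRE downstream of the insert enhances transcript stability and expression. No mammalian selection marker is annotated. The construct is intended for transfection into cells for reporter or qPCR assays, and the associated work examines TENT5C as a corepressor in ligand-bound glucocorticoid receptor and estrogen receptor alpha complexes.
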