Addgene plasmid #221440: FHpHG_mTent5c
Purpose: Transfection into the cells for the reporter or qPCR assay.
Depositing lab: Marcos Morgan. Depositing organization: National Institute of Environmental Health Sciences (NIEHS). Publication: TENT5C functions as a corepressor in the ligand-bound glucocorticoid receptor and estrogen receptor alpha complexes. Li Y, Perera L, He RS, Baptissart M, Petrovich RM, Morgan M. FEBS J. 2025 May 27. doi: 10.1111/febs.70137. PubMed 40421654.
Backbone
  Vector backbone: pCDH_CMV
  Vector type: Mammalian Expression
Growth in bacteria
  Bacterial resistance: Ampicillin, 100 μg/mL
  Growth temperature: 37°C
  Growth strain: NEB Stable
  Copy number: Low Copy
Gene/Insert
  Gene/Insert name: Tent5c
  Species: M. musculus (mouse)
  Entrez Gene: Fam46c (a.k.a. DN-384L23.3, 4930431B09Rik, AI449797)
  Tag / fusion protein: FLAG-2xHA-(HRV 3C site)-6xHis-EGFP (N terminal on insert)
  Cloning method: Restriction Enzyme; 5′ cloning site BsiWI (unknown if destroyed); 3′ cloning site SacII (unknown if destroyed)
Terms and licenses: Academic/Nonprofit Terms; Industry Terms: Not Available to Industry
How to cite: FHpHG_mTent5c was a gift from Marcos Morgan (Addgene plasmid # 221440 ; http://n2t.net/addgene:221440 ; RRID:Addgene_221440)
